Addgene plasmid #183664: EGFP-SopB(172-554)
Purpose: N-terminally tagged Salmonella Typhimurium SopB truncation for mammalian expression
Depositing lab: Sergio Grinstein. Depositing organization: Hospital for Sick Children. Publication: Kinase-independent synthesis of 3-phosphorylated phosphoinositides by a phosphotransferase. Walpole GFW, Pacheco J, Chauhan N, Clark J, Anderson KE, Abbas YM, Brabant-Kirwan D, Montano-Rendon F, Liu Z, Zhu H, Brumell JH, Deiters A, Stephens LR, Hawkins PT, Hammond GRV, Grinstein S, Fairn GD. Nat Cell Biol. 2022 Apr 28. pii: 10.1038/s41556-022-00895-y. doi: 10.1038/s41556-022-00895-y. PubMed 35484249.
Backbone
  Vector backbone: pEGFP-C1
  Backbone manufacturer: Clontech
  Vector type: Mammalian Expression
  Selectable markers: Neomycin (select with G418)
Growth in bacteria
  Bacterial resistance: Kanamycin, 50 μg/mL
  Growth temperature: 37°C
  Growth strain: DH5alpha
  Copy number: High Copy
Gene/Insert
  Gene/Insert name: sopB (alt name: sigD)
  Species: Salmonella enterica serovar Typhimurium
  Mutation: Amino acids 172-554
  Entrez Gene: sopB (a.k.a. STM1091)
  Promoter: CMV
  Tag / fusion protein: EGFP (N terminal on insert)
  Cloning method: Gibson Cloning
  Sequencing primers: 5′ CMV-Fwd, EGFP-Fwd; 3′ SV40pA-R
Terms and licenses: Academic/Nonprofit Terms; Industry Terms: Not Available to Industry
How to cite: EGFP-SopB(172-554) was a gift from Sergio Grinstein (Addgene plasmid # 183664 ; http://n2t.net/addgene:183664 ; RRID:Addgene_183664)
