[The description below was written by a language model from this plasmid's Addgene catalogue record and pLannotate feature annotations shown in this document.]
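Description:
EGFP-SopB(172-554) is a mammalian expression plasmid built on the Clontech pEGFP-C1 backbone that produces a truncated form of the Salmonella enterica serovar Typhimurium effector SopB (also called SigD) fused to the C-terminus of EGFP. The human cytomegalovirus immediate early enhancer and promoter drive the EGFP coding sequence. EGFP is followed by a remnant of the multiple cloning site that serves as a linker, and then by the sopB fragment encoding amino acids 172-554, which was inserted by Gibson assembly. An SV40 polyadenylation signal terminates the transcript. The short "large T antigen" fragment annotated just upstream of that signal is probably SV40-derived sequence belonging to the polyadenylation region rather than a functional coding element.

The plasmid is propagated in E. coli at high copy from a ColE1/pUC-type origin. It also carries an f1 origin, which allows single-stranded DNA production. A single NeoR/KanR (Tn5 aminoglycoside phosphotransferase) gene provides both selections. A bacterial bla-type promoter drives it for kanamycin resistance in bacteria, and the SV40 enhancer/early promoter with the HSV TK polyadenylation signal drives it for G418 selection in mammalian cells. The small ble and bGH poly(A) fragments in the annotation appear to be residual backbone matches with no assigned role.

SopB is a phosphoinositide-modifying effector that Salmonella injects into host cells, where it alters membrane lipid composition and contributes to invasion and vacuole maintenance. This construct lets the truncated protein be expressed on its own in mammalian cells and tracked by green fluorescence, for example to study its localisation and its effects on host phosphoinositides. The record does not state which functions are lost or kept by removing residues outside 172-554.
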