Features (pLannotate 1.2.2; 15 found; start..end, strand, type, name):
     61..364     +  enhancer       CMV enhancer: human cytomegalovirus immediate early enhancer
    365..568     +  promoter       CMV promoter: human cytomegalovirus (CMV) immediate early promoter
    613..1329    +  CDS            EGFP: EGFP is a basic (constitutively fluorescent) green fluorescent protein published in 1996, derived from Aequorea victoria. It is reported to be a rapidly-maturing weak dimer with moderate acid sensitivity.
   1330..1377    +  misc_feature   MCS (fragment): multiple cloning site
   1393..2541    +  CDS            sopB (fragment): SOPB_SALTY - Also known as sigD. Experimental evidence at protein level: Swiss-Prot protein existence level 1. Converts phosphatidylinositol 3,4,5-trisphosphate (PtdIns 3,4,5-P3) to PtdIns 3-P and prevents the transition of PtdIns 3-P to PtdIns 3,5-P2. It is one of the known effectors injected by Salmonella into the host cell and is required for invasion and for an efficient generation and maintenance of Salmonella-containing vacuole (SVC). Alteration of the phosphoinositide composition of the plasma membrane causes membrane ruffling and actin cytoskeleton rearrangements. The persistence of Pt
   2567..2651    +  CDS            large T antigen (fragment): large T antigen from SV40 (simian virus 40)
   2674..2795    +  polyA_signal   SV40 poly(A) signal: SV40 polyadenylation signal
   2829..3257    -  rep_origin     f1 ori (sequence partly withheld): f1 bacteriophage origin of replication; arrow indicates direction of (+) strand synthesis
   3284..3388    +  promoter       AmpR promoter: bla
   3390..3747    +  promoter       SV40 promoter: SV40 enhancer and early promoter
   3782..4576    +  CDS            NeoR/KanR: aminoglycoside phosphotransferase from Tn5; aph(3')-II (or nptII); confers resistance to neomycin, kanamycin, and G418 (Geneticin®)
   4597..4749    +  CDS            ble (fragment): BLE_KLEPN - Experimental evidence at protein level: Swiss-Prot protein existence level 1. Binding protein with a strong affinity to the bleomycin family of antibiotics. Binds to CL990; an antimitotic-antibiotic compound. From Klebsiella pneumoniae.
   4808..4855    +  polyA_signal   HSV TK poly(A) signal: herpes simplex virus thymidine kinase polyadenylation signal (Cole and Stacy, 1985)
   4946..4962    -  polyA_signal   bGH poly(A) signal (fragment): bovine growth hormone polyadenylation signal
   5184..5772    +  rep_origin     ori: high-copy-number ColE1/pMB1/pBR322/pUC origin of replication
>Addgene plasmid #183664 | EGFP-SopB(172-554) | addgene full sequence | sequence record 360253 | Addgene Partial NGS Result
TAGTTATTAATAGTAATCAATTACGGGGTCATTAGTTCATAGCCCATATATGGAGTTCCGCGTTACATAA
CTTACGGTAAATGGCCCGCCTGGCTGACCGCCCAACGACCCCCGCCCATTGACGTCAATAATGACGTATG
TTCCCATAGTAACGCCAATAGGGACTTTCCATTGACGTCAATGGGTGGAGTATTTACGGTAAACTGCCCA
CTTGGCAGTACATCAAGTGTATCATATGCCAAGTACGCCCCCTATTGACGTCAATGACGGTAAATGGCCC
GCCTGGCATTATGCCCAGTACATGACCTTATGGGACTTTCCTACTTGGCAGTACATCTACGTATTAGTCA
TCGCTATTACCATGGTGATGCGGTTTTGGCAGTACATCAATGGGCGTGGATAGCGGTTTGACTCACGGGG
ATTTCCAAGTCTCCACCCCATTGACGTCAATGGGAGTTTGTTTTGGCACCAAAATCAACGGGACTTTCCA
AAATGTCGTAACAACTCCGCCCCATTGACGCAAATGGGCGGTAGGCGTGTACGGTGGGAGGTCTATATAA
GCAGAGCTGGTTTAGTGAACCGTCAGATCCGCTAGCGCTACCGGTCGCCACCATGGTGAGCAAGGGCGAG
GAGCTGTTCACCGGGGTGGTGCCCATCCTGGTCGAGCTGGACGGCGACGTAAACGGCCACAAGTTCAGCG
TGTCCGGCGAGGGCGAGGGCGATGCCACCTACGGCAAGCTGACCCTGAAGTTCATCTGCACCACCGGCAA
GCTGCCCGTGCCCTGGCCCACCCTCGTGACCACCCTGACCTACGGCGTGCAGTGCTTCAGCCGCTACCCC
GACCACATGAAGCAGCACGACTTCTTCAAGTCCGCCATGCCCGAAGGCTACGTCCAGGAGCGCACCATCT
TCTTCAAGGACGACGGCAACTACAAGACCCGCGCCGAGGTGAAGTTCGAGGGCGACACCCTGGTGAACCG
CATCGAGCTGAAGGGCATCGACTTCAAGGAGGACGGCAACATCCTGGGGCACAAGCTGGAGTACAACTAC
AACAGCCACAACGTCTATATCATGGCCGACAAGCAGAAGAACGGCATCAAGGTGAACTTCAAGATCCGCC
ACAACATCGAGGACGGCAGCGTGCAGCTCGCCGACCACTACCAGCAGAACACCCCCATCGGCGACGGCCC
CGTGCTGCTGCCCGACAACCACTACCTGAGCACCCAGTCCGCCCTGAGCAAAGACCCCAACGAGAAGCGC
GATCACATGGTCCTGCTGGAGTTCGTGACCGCCGCCGGGATCACTCTCGGCATGGACGAGCTGTACAAGT
CCGGACTCAGATCTCGAGCTCAAGCTTCGAATTCTGCAGTCGACGGTGGTAGTGCTTCCGGACAAACCAT
AAAAAATACACTCACGCATAACGGGCATCACTATACCAACACGCAGCTCCCTGCAGCAGAGATGAAAATC
GGCGCAAAAGATATCTTTCCCAGTGCTTATGAGGGAAAGGGCGTATGCAGTTGGGATACCAAGAATATTC
ATCACGCCAATAATTTGTGGATGTCCACGGTGAGTGTGCATGAGGACGGTAAAGATAAAACGCTTTTTTG
CGGGATACGTCATGGCGTGCTTTCCCCCTATCATGAAAAAGATCCGCTTCTGCGTCACGTCGGCGCTGAA
AACAAAGCCAAAGAAGTATTAACTGCGGCACTTTTTAGTAAACCTGAGTTGCTTAACAAAGCCTTAGCGG
GCGAGGCGGTAAGCCTGAAACTGGTATCCGTCGGGTTACTCACCGCGTCGAATATTTTCGGCAAAGAGGG
AACGATGGTCGAGGACCAAATGCGCGCATGGCAATCGTTGACCCAGCCGGGAAAAATGATTCATTTAAAA
ATCCGCAATAAAGATGGCGATCTACAGACGGTAAAAATAAAACCGGACGTCGCCGCATTTAATGTGGGTG
TTAATGAGCTGGCGCTCAAGCTCGGCTTTGGCCTTAAGGCATCGGATAGCTATAATGCCGAGGCGCTACA
TCAGTTATTAGGCAATGATTTACGCCCTGAAGCCAGACCAGGTGGCTGGGTTGGCGAATGGCTGGCGCAA
TACCCGGATAATTATGAGGTCGTCAATACATTAGCGCGCCAGATTAAGGATATATGGAAAAATAACCAAC
ATCATAAAGATGGCGGCGAACCCTATAAACTCGCACAACGCCTTGCCATGTTAGCCCATGAAATTGACGC
GGTACCCGCCTGGAATTGTAAAAGCGGCAAAGATCGTACAGGGATGATGGATTCAGAAATCAAGCGAGAG
ATCATTTCCTTACATCAGACCCATATGTTAAGTGCGCCTGGTAGTCTTCCGGATAGCGGTGGACAGAAAA
TTTTCCAAAAAGTATTACTGAATAGCGGTAACCTGGAGATTCAGAAACAAAATACGGGCGGGGCGGGAAA
CAAAGTAATGAAAAATTTATCGCCAGAGGTGCTCAATCTTTCCTATCAAAAACGAGTTGGGGATGAAAAT
ATTTGGCAGTCAGTAAAAGGCTAAGGATCCACCGGATCTAGATAACTGATCATAATCAGCCATACCACAT
TTGTAGAGGTTTTACTTGCTTTAAAAAACCTCCCACACCTCCCCCTGAACCTGAAACATAAAATGAATGC
AATTGTTGTTGTTAACTTGTTTATTGCAGCTTATAATGGTTACAAATAAAGCAATAGCATCACAAATTTC
ACAAATAAAGCATTTTTTTCACTGCATTCTAGTTGTGGTTTGTCCAAACTCATCAATGTATCTTAACGCG
TAAATTGTAAGCGTTAATATTTTGTTAAAATTCGCGTTAAATTTTTGTTAAATCAGCTCATTTTTTAACC
AATAGGCCGAAATCGGCAAAATCCCTTATAAATCAAAAGAATAGACCGAGATAGGGT
[37 nt withheld, positions 2928-2964]
AAAGAACGTGGACTCCAACGTCAAAGG
[49 nt withheld, positions 2992-3040]
T
[91 nt withheld, positions 3042-3132]
G
[124 nt withheld, positions 3134-3257]
CAGGTGGCACTTTTCGGGGAAATGTGCGCGGAACCCCTATTTGTTTATTTTTCTAAATACATTCAAATAT
GTATCCGCTCATGAGACAATAACCCTGATAAATGCTTCAATAATATTGAAAAAGGAAGAGTCCTGAGGCG
GAAAGAACCAGCTGTGGAATGTGTGTCAGTTAGGGTGTGGAAAGTCCCCAGGCTCCCCAGCAGGCAGAAG
TATGCAAAGCATGCATCTCAATTAGTCAGCAACCAGGTGTGGAAAGTCCCCAGGCTCCCCAGCAGGCAGA
AGTATGCAAAGCATGCATCTCAATTAGTCAGCAACCATAGTCCCGCCCCTAACTCCGCCCATCCCGCCCC
TAACTCCGCCCAGTTCCGCCCATTCTCCGCCCCATGGCTGACTAATTTTTTTTATTTATGCAGAGGCCGA
GGCCGCCTCGGCCTCTGAGCTATTCCAGAAGTAGTGAGGAGGCTTTTTTGGAGGCCTAGGCTTTTGCAAA
GATCGATCAAGAGACAGGATGAGGATCGTTTCGCATGATTGAACAAGATGGATTGCACGCAGGTTCTCCG
GCCGCTTGGGTGGAGAGGCTATTCGGCTATGACTGGGCACAACAGACAATCGGCTGCTCTGATGCCGCCG
TGTTCCGGCTGTCAGCGCAGGGGCGCCCGGTTCTTTTTGTCAAGACCGACCTGTCCGGTGCCCTGAATGA
ACTGCAAGACGAGGCAGCGCGGCTATCGTGGCTGGCCACGACGGGCGTTCCTTGCGCAGCTGTGCTCGAC
GTTGTCACTGAAGCGGGAAGGGACTGGCTGCTATTGGGCGAAGTGCCGGGGCAGGATCTCCTGTCATCTC
ACCTTGCTCCTGCCGAGAAAGTATCCATCATGGCTGATGCAATGCGGCGGCTGCATACGCTTGATCCGGC
TACCTGCCCATTCGACCACCAAGCGAAACATCGCATCGAGCGAGCACGTACTCGGATGGAAGCCGGTCTT
GTCGATCAGGATGATCTGGACGAAGAGCATCAGGGGCTCGCGCCAGCCGAACTGTTCGCCAGGCTCAAGG
CGAGCATGCCCGACGGCGAGGATCTCGTCGTGACCCATGGCGATGCCTGCTTGCCGAATATCATGGTGGA
AAATGGCCGCTTTTCTGGATTCATCGACTGTGGCCGGCTGGGTGTGGCGGACCGCTATCAGGACATAGCG
TTGGCTACCCGTGATATTGCTGAAGAGCTTGGCGGCGAATGGGCTGACCGCTTCCTCGTGCTTTACGGTA
TCGCCGCTCCCGATTCGCAGCGCATCGCCTTCTATCGCCTTCTTGACGAGTTCTTCTGAGCGGGACTCTG
GGGTTCGAAATGACCGACCAAGCGACGCCCAACCTGCCATCACGAGATTTCGATTCCACCGCCGCCTTCT
ATGAAAGGTTGGGCTTCGGAATCGTTTTCCGGGACGCCGGCTGGATGATCCTCCAGCGCGGGGATCTCAT
GCTGGAGTTCTTCGCCCACCCTAGGGGGAGGCTAACTGAAACACGGAAGGAGACAATACCGGAAGGAACC
CGCGCTATGACGGCAATAAAAAGACAGAATAAAACGCACGGTGTTGGGTCGTTTGTTCATAAACGCGGGG
TTCGGTCCCAGGGCTGGCACTCTGTCGATACCCCACCGAGACCCCATTGGGGCCAATACGCCCGCGTTTC
TTCCTTTTCCCCACCCCACCCCCCAAGTTCGGGTGAAGGCCCAGGGCTCGCAGCCAACGTCGGGGCGGCA
GGCCCTGCCATAGCCTCAGGTTACTCATATATACTTTAGATTGATTTAAAACTTCATTTTTAATTTAAAA
GGATCTAGGTGAAGATCCTTTTTGATAATCTCATGACCAAAATCCCTTAACGTGAGTTTTCGTTCCACTG
AGCGTCAGACCCCGTAGAAAAGATCAAAGGATCTTCTTGAGATCCTTTTTTTCTGCGCGTAATCTGCTGC
TTGCAAACAAAAAAACCACCGCTACCAGCGGTGGTTTGTTTGCCGGATCAAGAGCTACCAACTCTTTTTC
CGAAGGTAACTGGCTTCAGCAGAGCGCAGATACCAAATACTGTTCTTCTAGTGTAGCCGTAGTTAGGCCA
CCACTTCAAGAACTCTGTAGCACCGCCTACATACCTCGCTCTGCTAATCCTGTTACCAGTGGCTGCTGCC
AGTGGCGATAAGTCGTGTCTTACCGGGTTGGACTCAAGACGATAGTTACCGGATAAGGCGCAGCGGTCGG
GCTGAACGGGGGGTTCGTGCACACAGCCCAGCTTGGAGCGAACGACCTACACCGAACTGAGATACCTACA
GCGTGAGCTATGAGAAAGCGCCACGCTTCCCGAAGGGAGAAAGGCGGACAGGTATCCGGTAAGCGGCAGG
GTCGGAACAGGAGAGCGCACGAGGGAGCTTCCAGGGGGAAACGCCTGGTATCTTTATAGTCCTGTCGGGT
TTCGCCACCTCTGACTTGAGCGTCGATTTTTGTGATGCTCGTCAGGGGGGCGGAGCCTATGGAAAAACGC
CAGCAACGCGGCCTTTTTACGGTTCCTGGCCTTTTGCTGGCCTTTTGCTCACATGTTCTTTCCTGCGTTA
TCCCCTGATTCTGTGGATAACCGTATTACCGCCATGCAT
